Addgene plasmid #184994: pSCL.139
Purpose: Express Cas9-P2A-Eco1RT in human cells
Depositing lab: Seth Shipman. Depositing organization: J. David Gladstone Institutes. Publication: Precise genome editing across kingdoms of life using retron-derived DNA. Lopez SC, Crawford KD, Lear SK, Bhattarai-Kline S, Shipman SL. Nat Chem Biol. 2022 Feb;18(2):199-206. doi: 10.1038/s41589-021-00927-y. Epub 2021 Dec 23. PubMed 34949838.
Backbone
  Vector backbone: PiggyBac
  Vector type: Mammalian Expression
Growth in bacteria
  Bacterial resistance: Ampicillin, 100 μg/mL
  Growth temperature: 37°C
  Growth strain: DH5alpha
  Copy number: High Copy
Gene/Insert
  Gene/Insert name: SpCas9-P2A-Eco1RT
  Species: E. coli, S. pyogenes
  Mutation: Human codon optimized RT
  Promoter: TetOn-3g
  Tag / fusion protein: SV40NLS (N terminal on insert); SV40NLS (C terminal on insert)
  Cloning method: Gibson Cloning
Terms and licenses: Academic/Nonprofit Terms; Industry Terms: Not Available to Industry
How to cite: pSCL.139 was a gift from Seth Shipman (Addgene plasmid # 184994 ; http://n2t.net/addgene:184994 ; RRID:Addgene_184994)
