[The description below was written by a language model from this plasmid's Addgene catalogue record and pLannotate feature annotations shown in this document.]
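Description:
pSCL.139 is a 12.7 kb mammalian expression plasmid built on a PiggyBac transposon backbone for doxycycline-inducible co-expression of SpCas9 and the Eco1 retron reverse transcriptase in human cells. It is maintained in E. coli as a high-copy plasmid through a ColE1/pUC-type origin and selected with ampicillin via the β-lactamase gene. An f1 origin and remnants of a lacZα/lac promoter cloning region are also present. The automated annotation does not call out the PiggyBac terminal repeats themselves, and the short matches to lambda phage portal protein on either side of the cargo are probably incidental hits rather than functional parts.

The main cassette places a TRE3G Tet-responsive promoter upstream of a single open reading frame encoding Streptococcus pyogenes Cas9, a P2A self-cleaving peptide, and a human codon-optimized E. coli retron Eco1 (Ec86) reverse transcriptase, terminated by an HSV TK polyadenylation signal. The record lists SV40 nuclear localization signals at the N and C termini of the insert. The P2A lets both proteins be produced as separate polypeptides from one transcript.

A second, constitutive cassette uses an EF-1α core promoter with an HTLV-1 5′ LTR fragment to drive a reverse tetracycline transactivator followed by a puromycin resistance gene and an SV40 poly(A) signal. This supplies the Tet-On activator needed for induction and allows selection of cells carrying the construct. PiggyBac vectors are normally integrated with a transposase supplied in trans.

The plasmid provides the protein components for retron-based precise genome editing, in which the reverse transcriptase makes single-stranded donor DNA inside the cell while Cas9 cuts the target. The retron noncoding RNA and guide RNA are not annotated here and would presumably be supplied separately.
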