Features (pLannotate 1.2.2; 23 found; start..end, strand, type, name):
      1..105     -  promoter       AmpR promoter: bla
    158..586     -  rep_origin     f1 ori (sequence partly withheld): f1 bacteriophage origin of replication; arrow indicates direction of (+) strand synthesis
    591..746     -  CDS            lacZα (fragment): LacZα fragment of β-galactosidase; lacZ fragment
    748..867     +  CDS            B (fragment): PORTL_LAMBD - Experimental evidence at protein level: Swiss-Prot protein existence level 1. Forms the portal vertex of the capsid (PubMed:6228056, PubMed:6232391). This portal plays critical roles in head assembly, genome packaging, neck/tail attachment, and genome ejection (Probable). The portal protein multimerizes as a single ring-shaped homododecamer arranged around a central channel (PubMed:6232391). Binds to the terminase subunits to form the packaging machine (PubMed:7799432). From Escherichia phage lambda (Bacteriophage lambda).
   1385..1763    +  promoter       TRE3G promoter: 3rd-generation Tet-responsive promoter that can be activated by binding of Tet-On® 3G
   1817..5919    +  CDS            Cas9 (fragment): Cas9 (Csn1) endonuclease from the Streptococcus pyogenes Type II CRISPR/Cas system generates RNA-guided double strand breaks in DNA
   5977..6933    +  CDS            RT86_ECOLX: Protein predicted: Swiss-Prot protein existence level 4. Participates in the synthesis of a msDNA (a branched RNA linked by a 2',5'-phosphodiester linkage to a single-stranded DNA) of unknown function. The retron transcript serves as primer and template to the reaction, and codes for the RT. From Escherichia coli.
   7042..7090    +  polyA_signal   HSV TK poly(A) signal: herpes simplex virus thymidine kinase polyadenylation signal (Cole and Stacy, 1985)
   7321..7532    +  promoter       EF-1α core promoter: core promoter for human elongation factor EF-1α
   7545..7813    +  LTR            5' LTR (truncated): truncated 5' long terminal repeat (LTR) from human T-cell leukemia virus (HTLV) type 1
   7847..8544    +  CDS            rtTA3 (fragment): reverse tetracycline transactivator 3 activates expression from Tet-responsive promoters in the presence of doxycycline
   8474..8584    +  CDS            VP48: 3 tandem repeats of the minimal activation domain of herpes simplex virus VP16 (Cheng et al., 2013)
   8645..9244    +  CDS            PuroR: puromycin N-acetyltransferase; pac from Streptomyces alboniger; confers resistance to puromycin
   9245..9272    +  misc_feature   WPRE (fragment): woodchuck hepatitis virus posttranscriptional regulatory element
   9277..9398    +  polyA_signal   SV40 poly(A) signal: SV40 polyadenylation signal
   9416..9508    +  ncRNA          G-CSF SLDE: Accession: RF00183 - G-CSF factor stem-loop destabilising element (SLDE)
  10205..10672   +  CDS            B (fragment): PORTL_LAMBD - Experimental evidence at protein level: Swiss-Prot protein existence level 1. Forms the portal vertex of the capsid (PubMed:6228056, PubMed:6232391). This portal plays critical roles in head assembly, genome packaging, neck/tail attachment, and genome ejection (Probable). The portal protein multimerizes as a single ring-shaped homododecamer arranged around a central channel (PubMed:6232391). Binds to the terminase subunits to form the packaging machine (PubMed:7799432). From Escherichia phage lambda (Bacteriophage lambda).
  10708..10730   -  protein_bind   lac operator (fragment): The lac repressor binds to the lac operator to inhibit transcription in E. coli. This inhibition can be relieved by adding lactose or isopropyl-β-D-thiogalactopyranoside (IPTG). lac repressor encoded by lacI
  10734..10764   -  promoter       lac promoter: promoter for the E. coli lac operon
  10779..10800   -  protein_bind   CAP binding site: CAP binding activates transcription in the presence of cAMP. E. coli catabolite activator protein
  10813..10905   -  CDS            lacI (fragment): lac repressor; lacI; The lac repressor binds to the lac operator to inhibit transcription in E. coli. This inhibition can be relieved by adding lactose or isopropyl-β-D-thiogalactopyranoside (IPTG).
  11088..11676   -  rep_origin     ori: high-copy-number ColE1/pMB1/pBR322/pUC origin of replication
  11847..12707   -  CDS            AmpR: β-lactamase; bla; confers resistance to ampicillin, carbenicillin, and related antibiotics
>Addgene plasmid #184994 | pSCL.139 | addgene full sequence | sequence record 376613 | Addgene NGS Result
ACTCTTCCTTTTTCAATATTATTGAAGCATTTATCAGGGTTATTGTCTCATGAGCGGATACATATTTGAA
TGTATTTAGAAAAATAAACAAATAGGGGTTCCGCGCACATTTCCCCGAAAAGTGCCACCTAAATTGTAAG
CGTTAATATTTTGTTAAAATTCGCGTTAAATTTTTGTTAAATCAGCTCATTTTTTAACCAATAGGCCGAA
ATCGGCAAAATCCCTTATAAATCAAAAGAATAGACCGAGATAGGGT
[37 nt withheld, positions 257-293]
AAAGAACGTGGACTCCAACGTCAAAGG
[49 nt withheld, positions 321-369]
T
[91 nt withheld, positions 371-461]
G
[124 nt withheld, positions 463-586]
CCCATTCGCCATTCAGGCTGCGCAACTGTTGGGAAGGGCGATCGGTGCGGGCCTCTTCGCTATTACGCCA
GCTGGCGAAAGGGGGATGTGCTGCAAGGCGATTAAGTTGGGTAACGCCAGGGTTTTCCCAGTCACGACGT
TGTAAAACGACGGCCAGTGAGCGCGCCTCGTTCATTCACGTTTTTGAACCCGTGGAGGACGGGCAGACTC
GCGGTGCAAATGTGTTTTACAGCGTGATGGAGCAGATGAAGATGCTCGACACGCTGCAGAACACGCAGCT
AGATTAACCCTAGAAAGATAATCATATTGTGACGTACGTTAAAGATAATCATGTGTAAAATTGACGCATG
TGTTTTATCGGTCTGTATATCGAGGTTTATTTATTAATTTGAATAGATATTAAGTTTTATTATATTTACA
CTTACATACTAATAATAAATTCAACAAACAATTTATTTATGTTTATTTATTTATTAAAAAAAACAAAAAC
TCAAAATTTCTTCTATAAAGTAACAAAACTTTTATGAGGGACAGCCCCCCCCCAAAGCCCCCAGGGATGT
AATTACGTCCCTCCCCCGCTAGGGGGCAGCAGCGAGCCGCCCGGGGCTCCGCTCCGGTCCGGCGCTCCCC
CCGCATCCCCGAGCCGGCAGCGTGCGGGGACAGCCCGGGCACGGGGAAGGTGGCACGGGATCGCTTTCCT
CTGAACGCTTCTCGCTGCTCTTTGAGCCTGCAGACACCTGGGGGGATACGGGGAAAAGGCCTCCACGGCC
ACTAGTCTTTCGTCTTCAAGAATTCCTCGAGTTTACTCCCTATCAGTGATAGAGAACGTATGAAGAGTTT
ACTCCCTATCAGTGATAGAGAACGTATGCAGACTTTACTCCCTATCAGTGATAGAGAACGTATAAGGAGT
TTACTCCCTATCAGTGATAGAGAACGTATGACCAGTTTACTCCCTATCAGTGATAGAGAACGTATCTACA
GTTTACTCCCTATCAGTGATAGAGAACGTATATCCAGTTTACTCCCTATCAGTGATAGAGAACGTATAAG
CTTTAGGCGTGTACGGTGGGCGCCTATAAAAGCAGAGCTCGTTTAGTGAACCGTCAGATCGCCTGGAGCA
ATTCCACAACACTTTTGTCTTATACCAACTTTCCGTACCACTTCCTACCCTCGTAAAGGTCTAGAGCTAG
GCCACCATGAGCAGGGCTGACCCCAAGAAGAAGAGGAAGGTGGACAAGAAGTACTCCATTGGGCTCGATA
TCGGCACAAACAGCGTCGGTTGGGCCGTCATTACGGACGAGTACAAGGTGCCGAGCAAAAAATTCAAAGT
TCTGGGCAATACCGATCGCCACAGCATAAAGAAGAACCTCATTGGCGCCCTCCTGTTCGACTCCGGGGAG
ACGGCCGAAGCCACGCGGCTCAAAAGAACAGCACGGCGCAGATATACCCGCAGAAAGAATCGGATCTGCT
ACCTGCAGGAGATCTTTAGTAATGAGATGGCTAAGGTGGATGACTCTTTCTTCCATAGGCTGGAGGAGTC
CTTTTTGGTGGAGGAGGATAAAAAGCACGAGCGCCACCCAATCTTTGGCAATATCGTGGACGAGGTGGCG
TACCATGAAAAGTACCCAACCATATATCATCTGAGGAAGAAGCTTGTAGACAGTACTGATAAGGCTGACT
TGCGGTTGATCTATCTCGCGCTGGCGCATATGATCAAATTTCGGGGACACTTCCTCATCGAGGGGGACCT
GAACCCAGACAACAGCGATGTCGACAAACTCTTTATCCAACTGGTTCAGACTTACAATCAGCTTTTCGAA
GAGAACCCGATCAACGCATCCGGAGTTGACGCCAAAGCAATCCTGAGCGCTAGGCTGTCCAAATCCCGGC
GGCTCGAAAACCTCATCGCACAGCTCCCTGGGGAGAAGAAGAACGGCCTGTTTGGTAATCTTATCGCCCT
GTCACTCGGGCTGACCCCCAACTTTAAATCTAACTTCGACCTGGCCGAAGATGCCAAGCTTCAACTGAGC
AAAGACACCTACGATGATGATCTCGACAATCTGCTGGCCCAGATCGGCGACCAGTACGCAGACCTTTTTT
TGGCGGCAAAGAACCTGTCAGACGCCATTCTGCTGAGTGATATTCTGCGAGTGAACACGGAGATCACCAA
AGCTCCGCTGAGCGCTAGTATGATCAAGCGCTATGATGAGCACCACCAAGACTTGACTTTGCTGAAGGCC
CTTGTCAGACAGCAACTGCCTGAGAAGTACAAGGAAATTTTCTTCGATCAGTCTAAAAATGGCTACGCCG
GATACATTGACGGCGGAGCAAGCCAGGAGGAATTTTACAAATTTATTAAGCCCATCTTGGAAAAAATGGA
CGGCACCGAGGAGCTGCTGGTAAAGCTTAACAGAGAAGATCTGTTGCGCAAACAGCGCACTTTCGACAAT
GGAAGCATCCCCCACCAGATTCACCTGGGCGAACTGCACGCTATCCTCAGGCGGCAAGAGGATTTCTACC
CCTTTTTGAAAGATAACAGGGAAAAGATTGAGAAAATCCTCACATTTCGGATACCCTACTATGTAGGCCC
CCTCGCCCGGGGAAATTCCAGATTCGCGTGGATGACTCGCAAATCAGAAGAGACCATCACTCCCTGGAAC
TTCGAGGAAGTCGTGGATAAGGGGGCCTCTGCCCAGTCCTTCATCGAAAGGATGACTAACTTTGATAAAA
ATCTGCCTAACGAAAAGGTGCTTCCTAAACACTCTCTGCTGTACGAGTACTTCACAGTTTATAACGAGCT
CACCAAGGTCAAATACGTCACAGAAGGGATGAGAAAGCCAGCATTCCTGTCTGGAGAGCAGAAGAAAGCT
ATCGTGGACCTCCTCTTCAAGACGAACCGGAAAGTTACCGTGAAACAGCTCAAAGAAGACTATTTCAAAA
AGATTGAATGTTTCGACTCTGTTGAAATCAGCGGAGTGGAGGATCGCTTCAACGCATCCCTGGGAACGTA
TCACGATCTCCTGAAAATCATTAAAGACAAGGACTTCCTGGACAATGAGGAGAACGAGGACATTCTTGAG
GACATTGTCCTCACCCTTACGTTGTTTGAAGATAGGGAGATGATTGAAGAACGCTTGAAAACTTACGCTC
ATCTCTTCGACGACAAAGTCATGAAACAGCTCAAGAGGCGCCGATATACAGGATGGGGGCGGCTGTCAAG
AAAACTGATCAATGGGATCCGAGACAAGCAGAGTGGAAAGACAATCCTGGATTTTCTTAAGTCCGATGGA
TTTGCCAACCGGAACTTCATGCAGTTGATCCATGATGACTCTCTCACCTTTAAGGAGGACATCCAGAAAG
CACAAGTTTCTGGCCAGGGGGACAGTCTTCACGAGCACATCGCTAATCTTGCAGGTAGCCCAGCTATCAA
AAAGGGAATACTGCAGACCGTTAAGGTCGTGGATGAACTCGTCAAAGTAATGGGAAGGCATAAGCCCGAG
AATATCGTTATCGAGATGGCCCGAGAGAACCAAACTACCCAGAAGGGACAGAAGAACAGTAGGGAAAGGA
TGAAGAGGATTGAAGAGGGTATAAAAGAACTGGGGTCCCAAATCCTTAAGGAACACCCAGTTGAAAACAC
CCAGCTTCAGAATGAGAAGCTCTACCTGTACTACCTGCAGAACGGCAGGGACATGTACGTGGATCAGGAA
CTGGACATCAATCGGCTCTCCGACTACGACGTGGATCATATCGTGCCCCAGTCTTTTCTCAAAGATGATT
CTATTGATAATAAAGTGTTGACAAGATCCGATAAAAATAGAGGGAAGAGTGATAACGTCCCCTCAGAAGA
AGTTGTCAAGAAAATGAAAAATTATTGGCGGCAGCTGCTGAACGCCAAACTGATCACACAACGGAAGTTC
GATAATCTGACTAAGGCTGAACGAGGTGGCCTGTCTGAGTTGGATAAAGCCGGCTTCATCAAAAGGCAGC
TTGTTGAGACACGCCAGATCACCAAGCACGTGGCCCAAATTCTCGATTCACGCATGAACACCAAGTACGA
TGAAAATGACAAACTGATTCGAGAGGTGAAAGTTATTACTCTGAAGTCTAAGCTGGTCTCAGATTTCAGA
AAGGACTTTCAGTTTTATAAGGTGAGAGAGATCAACAATTACCACCATGCGCATGATGCCTACCTGAATG
CAGTGGTAGGCACTGCACTTATCAAAAAATATCCCAAGCTTGAATCTGAATTTGTTTACGGAGACTATAA
AGTGTACGATGTTAGGAAAATGATCGCAAAGTCTGAGCAGGAAATAGGCAAGGCCACCGCTAAGTACTTC
TTTTACAGCAATATTATGAATTTTTTCAAGACCGAGATTACACTGGCCAATGGAGAGATTCGGAAGCGAC
CACTTATCGAAACAAACGGAGAAACAGGAGAAATCGTGTGGGACAAGGGTAGGGATTTCGCGACAGTCCG
GAAGGTCCTGTCCATGCCGCAGGTGAACATCGTTAAAAAGACCGAAGTACAGACCGGAGGCTTCTCCAAG
GAAAGTATCCTCCCGAAAAGGAACAGCGACAAGCTGATCGCACGCAAAAAAGATTGGGACCCCAAGAAAT
ACGGCGGATTCGATTCTCCTACAGTCGCTTACAGTGTACTGGTTGTGGCCAAAGTGGAGAAAGGGAAGTC
TAAAAAACTCAAAAGCGTCAAGGAACTGCTGGGCATCACAATCATGGAGCGATCAAGCTTCGAAAAAAAC
CCCATCGACTTTCTCGAGGCGAAAGGATATAAAGAGGTCAAAAAAGACCTCATCATTAAGCTTCCCAAGT
ACTCTCTCTTTGAGCTTGAAAACGGCCGGAAACGAATGCTCGCTAGTGCGGGCGAGCTGCAGAAAGGTAA
CGAGCTGGCACTGCCCTCTAAATACGTTAATTTCTTGTATCTGGCCAGCCACTATGAAAAGCTCAAAGGG
TCTCCCGAAGATAATGAGCAGAAGCAGCTGTTCGTGGAACAACACAAACACTACCTTGATGAGATCATCG
AGCAAATAAGCGAATTCTCCAAAAGAGTGATCCTCGCCGACGCTAACCTCGATAAGGTGCTTTCTGCTTA
CAATAAGCACAGGGATAAGCCCATCAGGGAGCAGGCAGAAAACATTATCCACTTGTTTACTCTGACCAAC
TTGGGCGCGCCTGCAGCCTTCAAGTACTTCGACACCACCATAGACAGAAAGCGGTACACCTCTACAAAGG
AGGTCCTGGACGCCACACTGATTCATCAGTCAATTACGGGGCTCTATGAAACAAGAATCGACCTCTCTCA
GCTCGGTGGAGACGCAACAAACTTCTCTCTGCTGAAACAAGCCGGAGATGTCGAAGAGAATCCTGGACCG
AAGTCCGCTGAATACTTGAACACCTTCAGATTGAGAAATTTGGGTTTGCCAGTCATGAACAACTTGCACG
ATATGTCTAAGGCTACCAGAATTTCTGTTGAAACCTTGAGATTATTGATCTACACCGCCGATTTCAGATA
CAGAATCTACACTGTTGAAAAGAAGGGTCCAGAAAAGAGAATGAGAACTATCTACCAACCATCCAGAGAA
TTGAAGGCTTTACAAGGTTGGGTTTTGAGAAACATCTTGGACAAGTTATCCTCCTCCCCATTTTCTATCG
GTTTTGAAAAGCACCAATCCATCTTGAACAATGCCACTCCACATATTGGTGCCAACTTCATTTTGAACAT
CGACTTGGAAGATTTCTTCCCATCTTTGACTGCTAACAAGGTTTTCGGTGTTTTCCATTCTTTGGGTTAC
AACAGATTGATCTCCTCTGTTTTGACCAAGATTTGCTGCTACAAGAACTTGTTGCCACAAGGTGCTCCAT
CTTCTCCAAAATTGGCTAACTTGATTTGCTCCAAGTTGGACTACAGAATTCAAGGTTATGCTGGTTCTAG
AGGTTTGATATACACTAGATACGCTGATGACTTGACCTTGTCTGCTCAATCTATGAAGAAAGTTGTTAAG
GCCAGAGACTTCTTGTTCTCCATTATTCCATCAGAAGGTTTGGTCATCAACTCCAAAAAGACCTGTATTT
CTGGTCCAAGATCCCAAAGAAAAGTTACCGGTTTGGTTATCTCCCAAGAAAAGGTTGGTATTGGTAGAGA
AAAGTACAAAGAAATCAGAGCCAAGATCCACCATATTTTCTGCGGTAAATCCTCCGAAATCGAACATGTT
AGAGGTTGGTTGTCTTTCATCTTGTCCGTTGATTCTAAGTCCCACAGAAGATTGATTACCTACATCTCTA
AGTTGGAAAAGAAGTACGGTAAGAACCCATTGAACAAGGCTAAGACTCCACCAAAGAAGAAAAGAAAGGT
CTGATCCCGGTTAGTAATGAGTTTAAACGGGGGAGGCTAACTGAAACACGGAAGGAGACAATACCGGAAG
GAACCCGCGCTATGACGGCAATAAAAAGACAGAATAAAACGCACGGGTGTTGGGTCGTTTGTTCATAAAC
GCGGGGTTCGGTCCCAGGGCTGGCACTCTGTCGATACCCCACCGAGACCCCATTGGGGCCAATACGCCCG
CGTTTCTTCCTTTTCCCCACCCCACCCCCCAAGTTCGGGTGAAGGCCCAGGGCTCGCAGCCAACGTCGGG
GCGGCAGGCCCTGCCATAGCAGATCTGCGAAATCGGATCCAGCTGAATCTAAGTGGATCTGCGATCGCTC
CGGTGCCCGTCAGTGGGCAGAGCGCACATCGCCCACAGTCCCCGAGAAGTTGGGGGGAGGGGTCGGCAAT
TGAACGGGTGCCTAGAGAAGGTGGCGCGGGGTAAACTGGGAAAGTGATGTCGTGTACTGGCTCCGCCTTT
TTCCCGAGGGTGGGGGAGAACCGTATATAAGTGCAGTAGTCGCCGTGAACGTTCTTTTTCGCAACGGGTT
TGCCGCCAGAACACAGCTGAAGCTTCGAGGGGCTCGCATCTCTCCTTCACGCGCCCGCCGCCCTACCTGA
GGCCGCCATCCACGCCGGTTGAGTCGCGTTCTGCCGCCTCCCGCCTGTGGTGCCTCCTGAACTGCGTCCG
CCGTCTAGGTAAGTTTAAAGCTCAGGTCGAGACCGGGCCTTTGTCCGGCGCTCCCTTGGAGCCTACCTAG
ACTCAGCCGGCTCTCCACGCTTTGCCTGACCCTGCTTGCTCAACTCTACGTCTTTGTTTCGTTTTCTGTT
CTGCGCCGTTACAGATCTAAGCTGTGACCGGCGCCTACTCTAGAGCCGCCATGTCTAGACTGGACAAGAG
CAAAGTCATAAACTCTGCTCTGGAATTACTCAATGGAGTCGGTATCGAAGGCCTGACGACAAGGAAACTC
GCTCAAAAGCTGGGAGTTGAGCAGCCTACCCTGTACTGGCACGTGAAGAACAAGCGGGCCCTGCTCGATG
CCCTGCCAATCGAGATGCTGGACAGGCATCATACCCACTCCTGCCCCCTGGAAGGCGAGTCATGGCAAGA
CTTTCTGCGGAACAACGCCAAGTCATACCGCTGTGCTCTCCTCTCACATCGCGACGGGGCTAAAGTGCAT
CTCGGCACCCGCCCAACAGAGAAACAGTACGAAACCCTGGAAAATCAGCTCGCGTTCCTGTGTCAGCAAG
GCTTCTCCCTGGAGAACGCACTGTACGCTCTGTCCGCCGTGGGCCACTTTACACTGGGCTGCGTATTGGA
GGAACAGGAGCATCAAGTAGCAAAAGAGGAAAGAGAGACACCTACCACCGATTCTATGCCCCCACTTCTG
AAACAAGCAATTGAGCTGTTCGACCGGCAGGGAGCCGAACCTGCCTTCCTTTTCGGCCTGGAACTAATCA
TATGTGGCCTGGAGAAACAGCTAAAGTGCGAAAGCGGCGGGCCGACCGACGCCCTTGACGATTTTGACTT
AGACATGCTCCCAGCCGATGCCCTTGACGACTTTGACCTTGATATGCTGCCTGCTGACGCTCTTGACGAT
TTTGACCTTGACATGCTCCCCGGGGAGGGCAGAGGAAGTCTTCTAACATGCGGTGACGTGGAGGAGAATC
CCGGCCCTATGACCGAGTACAAGCCCACGGTGCGCCTCGCCACCCGCGACGACGTCCCCAGGGCCGTACG
CACCCTCGCCGCCGCGTTCGCCGACTACCCCGCCACGCGCCACACCGTCGATCCGGACCGCCACATCGAG
CGGGTCACCGAGCTGCAAGAACTCTTCCTCACGCGCGTCGGGCTCGACATCGGCAAGGTGTGGGTCGCGG
ACGACGGCGCCGCGGTGGCGGTCTGGACCACGCCGGAGAGCGTCGAAGCGGGGGCGGTGTTCGCCGAGAT
CGGCCCGCGCATGGCCGAGTTGAGCGGTTCCCGGCTGGCCGCGCAGCAACAGATGGAAGGCCTCCTGGCG
CCGCACCGGCCCAAGGAGCCCGCGTGGTTCCTGGCCACCGTCGGCGTCTCGCCCGACCACCAGGGCAAGG
GTCTGGGCAGCGCCGTCGTGCTCCCCGGAGTGGAGGCGGCCGAGCGCGCCGGGGTGCCCGCCTTCCTGGA
GACCTCCGCGCCCCGCAACCTCCCCTTCTACGAGCGGCTCGGCTTCACCGTCACCGCCGACGTCGAGGTG
CCCGAAGGACCGCGCACCTGGTGCATGACCCGCAAGCCCGGTGCCTGAAATCAACCTCTGGATTACAAAA
TTTGTGGGTAAACTTGTTTATTGCAGCTTATAATGGTTACAAATAAAGCAATAGCATCACAAATTTCACA
AATAAAGCATTTTTTTCACTGCATTCTAGTTGTGGTTTGTCCAAACTCATCAATGTATCTTATCATGTCT
GGAATTGACTCAAATGATGTCAATTAGTCTATCAGAAGCTCATCTGGTCTCCCTTCCGGGGGACAAGACA
TCCCTGTTTAATATTTAAACAGCAGTGTTCCCAAACTGGGTTCTTATATCCCTTGCTCTGGTCAACCAGG
TTGCAGGGTTTCCTGTCCTCACAGGAACGAAGTCCCTAAAGAAACAGTGGCAGCCAGGTTTAGCCCCGGA
ATTGACTGGATTCCTTTTTTAGGGCCCATTGGTATGGCTTTTTCCCCGTATCCCCCCAGGTGTCTGCAGG
CTCAAAGAGCAGCGAGAAGCGTTCAGAGGAAAGCGATCCCGTGCCACCTTCCCCGTGCCCGGGCTGTCCC
CGCACGCTGCCGGCTCGGGGATGCGGGGGGAGCGCCGGACCGGAGCGGAGCCCCGGGCGGCTCGCTGCTG
CCCCCTAGCGGGGGAGGGACGTAATTACATCCCTGGGGGCTTTGGGGGGGGGCTGTCCCTGATATCTATA
ACAAGAAAATATATATATAATAAGTTATCACGTAAGTAGAACATGAAATAACAATATAATTATCGTATGA
GTTAAATCTTAAAAGTCACGTAAAAGATAATCATGCGTCATTTTGACTCACGCGGTCGTTATAGTTCAAA
ATCAGTGACACTTACCGCATTGACAAGCACGCCTCACGGGAGCTCCAAGCGGCGACTGAGATGTCCTAAA
TGCACAGCGACGGATTCGCGCTATTTAGAAAGAGAGAGCAATATTTCAAGAATGCATGCGTCAATTTTAC
GCAGACTATCTTTCTAGGGTTAATCTAGCTGCATCAGGATCATATCGTCGGGTCTTTTTTCCGGCTCAGT
CATCGCCCAAGCTGGCGCTATCTGGGCATCGGGGAGGAAGAAGCCCGTGCCTTTTCCCGCGAGGTTGAAG
CGGCATGGAAAGAGTTTGCCGAGGATGACTGCTGCTGCATTGACGTTGAGCGAAAACGCACGTTTACCAT
GATGATTCGGGAAGGTGTGGCCATGCACGCCTTTAACGGTGAACTGTTCGTTCAGGCCACCTGGGATACC
AGTTCGTCGCGGCTTTTCCGGACACAGTTCCGGATGGTCAGCCCGAAGCGCATCAGCAACCCGAACAATA
CCGGCGACAGCCGGAACTGCCGTGCCGGTGTGCAGATTAATGACAGCGGTGCGGCGCTGGGATATTACGT
CAGCGAGGACGGGTATCCTGGCTGGATGCCGCAGAAATGGACATGGATACCCCGTGAGTTACCCGGCGGG
CGCGCTTGGCGTAATCATGGTCATAGCTGTTTCCTGTGTGAAATTGTTATCCGCTCACAATTCCACACAA
CATACGAGCCGGAAGCATAAAGTGTAAAGCCTGGGGTGCCTAATGAGTGAGCTAACTCACATTAATTGCG
TTGCGCTCACTGCCCGCTTTCCAGTCGGGAAACCTGTCGTGCCAGCTGCATTAATGAATCGGCCAACGCG
CGGGGAGAGGCGGTTTGCGTATTGGGCGCTCTTCCGCTTCCTCGCTCACTGACTCGCTGCGCTCGGTCGT
TCGGCTGCGGCGAGCGGTATCAGCTCACTCAAAGGCGGTAATACGGTTATCCACAGAATCAGGGGATAAC
GCAGGAAAGAACATGTGAGCAAAAGGCCAGCAAAAGGCCAGGAACCGTAAAAAGGCCGCGTTGCTGGCGT
TTTTCCATAGGCTCCGCCCCCCTGACGAGCATCACAAAAATCGACGCTCAAGTCAGAGGTGGCGAAACCC
GACAGGACTATAAAGATACCAGGCGTTTCCCCCTGGAAGCTCCCTCGTGCGCTCTCCTGTTCCGACCCTG
CCGCTTACCGGATACCTGTCCGCCTTTCTCCCTTCGGGAAGCGTGGCGCTTTCTCATAGCTCACGCTGTA
GGTATCTCAGTTCGGTGTAGGTCGTTCGCTCCAAGCTGGGCTGTGTGCACGAACCCCCCGTTCAGCCCGA
CCGCTGCGCCTTATCCGGTAACTATCGTCTTGAGTCCAACCCGGTAAGACACGACTTATCGCCACTGGCA
GCAGCCACTGGTAACAGGATTAGCAGAGCGAGGTATGTAGGCGGTGCTACAGAGTTCTTGAAGTGGTGGC
CTAACTACGGCTACACTAGAAGAACAGTATTTGGTATCTGCGCTCTGCTGAAGCCAGTTACCTTCGGAAA
AAGAGTTGGTAGCTCTTGATCCGGCAAACAAACCACCGCTGGTAGCGGTGGTTTTTTTGTTTGCAAGCAG
CAGATTACGCGCAGAAAAAAAGGATCTCAAGAAGATCCTTTGATCTTTTCTACGGGGTCTGACGCTCAGT
GGAACGAAAACTCACGTTAAGGGATTTTGGTCATGAGATTATCAAAAAGGATCTTCACCTAGATCCTTTT
AAATTAAAAATGAAGTTTTAAATCAATCTAAAGTATATATGAGTAAACTTGGTCTGACAGTTACCAATGC
TTAATCAGTGAGGCACCTATCTCAGCGATCTGTCTATTTCGTTCATCCATAGTTGCCTGACTCCCCGTCG
TGTAGATAACTACGATACGGGAGGGCTTACCATCTGGCCCCAGTGCTGCAATGATACCGCGAGACCCACG
CTCACCGGCTCCAGATTTATCAGCAATAAACCAGCCAGCCGGAAGGGCCGAGCGCAGAAGTGGTCCTGCA
ACTTTATCCGCCTCCATCCAGTCTATTAATTGTTGCCGGGAAGCTAGAGTAAGTAGTTCGCCAGTTAATA
GTTTGCGCAACGTTGTTGCCATTGCTACAGGCATCGTGGTGTCACGCTCGTCGTTTGGTATGGCTTCATT
CAGCTCCGGTTCCCAACGATCAAGGCGAGTTACATGATCCCCCATGTTGTGCAAAAAAGCGGTTAGCTCC
TTCGGTCCTCCGATCGTTGTCAGAAGTAAGTTGGCCGCAGTGTTATCACTCATGGTTATGGCAGCACTGC
ATAATTCTCTTACTGTCATGCCATCCGTAAGATGCTTTTCTGTGACTGGTGAGTACTCAACCAAGTCATT
CTGAGAATAGTGTATGCGGCGACCGAGTTGCTCTTGCCCGGCGTCAATACGGGATAATACCGCGCCACAT
AGCAGAACTTTAAAAGTGCTCATCATTGGAAAACGTTCTTCGGGGCGAAAACTCTCAAGGATCTTACCGC
TGTTGAGATCCAGTTCGATGTAACCCACTCGTGCACCCAACTGATCTTCAGCATCTTTTACTTTCACCAG
CGTTTCTGGGTGAGCAAAAACAGGAAGGCAAAATGCCGCAAAAAAGGGAATAAGGGCGACACGGAAATGT
TGAATACTCAT
